Addgene plasmid #201503: pEJS2156_Nme2-ABE8e-nt
Purpose: Mammalian expression of N-terminally fused Nme2-ABE8e-nt
Depositing lab: Erik Sontheimer. Publication: Domain-inlaid Nme2Cas9 adenine base editors with improved activity and targeting scope. Bamidele N, Zhang H, Dong X, Cheng H, Gaston N, Feinzig H, Cao H, Kelly K, Watts JK, Xie J, Gao G, Sontheimer EJ. Nat Commun. 2024 Feb 17;15(1):1458. doi: 10.1038/s41467-024-45763-5. PubMed 38368418.
Backbone
  Vector backbone: pBT280
  Total vector size (bp): 7392
  Vector type: Mammalian Expression
Growth in bacteria
  Bacterial resistance: Ampicillin, 100 μg/mL
  Growth temperature: 37°C
  Growth strain: DH5alpha
  Copy number: Unknown
Gene/Insert
  Gene/Insert name: Nme2-ABE8e-nt
  Insert size (bp): 3992
  Promoter: CMV
  Cloning method: Gibson Cloning
  Sequencing primers: 5′ T7; 3′ M13 Reverse
Terms and licenses: Academic/Nonprofit Terms; Industry Terms: Not Available to Industry
Depositor comments: Please visit https://doi.org/10.1101/2023.04.14.536905 for bioRxiv preprint.
How to cite: pEJS2156_Nme2-ABE8e-nt was a gift from Erik Sontheimer (Addgene plasmid # 201503 ; http://n2t.net/addgene:201503 ; RRID:Addgene_201503)
