[The description below was written by a language model from this plasmid's Addgene catalogue record and pLannotate feature annotations shown in this document.]
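Description:
pEJS2156_Nme2-ABE8e-nt is a 7.4 kb mammalian expression plasmid built on the pBT280 backbone that encodes an adenine base editor based on the compact Cas9 from Neisseria meningitidis (Nme2Cas9). It is propagated in E. coli through a high-copy ColE1/pUC-type origin and selected with ampicillin via the β-lactamase gene and its native promoter. The backbone also retains remnants of cloning-vector sequence, including lac promoter/operator and CAP-binding elements, a lacI fragment, a pBluescript MCS fragment, a short SV40 promoter fragment and a bom fragment. None of these appears to play a role in the payload. No mammalian selection marker is annotated.

The roughly 4 kb insert is driven by the CMV immediate early enhancer and promoter and terminated by the bovine growth hormone polyadenylation signal. A T7 promoter sits between the CMV promoter and the coding region and also serves as a sequencing primer site. The open reading frame places an E. coli TadA-derived deaminase domain upstream of the Cas9 coding sequence, with a gap between the two annotations that presumably holds a linker. The annotation matches wild-type TadA, but the construct name indicates the evolved ABE8e variant. The "nt" designation refers to this N-terminal fusion arrangement, in contrast to the domain-inlaid architectures the associated study describes. Nuclear localization signals, tags and the nickase status of the Cas9 are not annotated in the record, and no guide RNA cassette is present, so a guide must be supplied separately. The plasmid is intended for expressing the editor in mammalian cells to install targeted A-to-G changes.
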