Features (pLannotate 1.2.2; 16 found; start..end, strand, type, name):
    365..568     +  promoter       CMV promoter: human cytomegalovirus (CMV) immediate early promoter
    610..628     +  promoter       T7 promoter: promoter for bacteriophage T7 RNA polymerase
    735..1226    +  CDS            tadA: TADA_ECOLI - Also known as yfhC. Experimental evidence at protein level: Swiss-Prot protein existence level 1. Catalyzes the deamination of adenosine to inosine at the wobble position 34 of tRNA(Arg2). Essential for cell viability. From Escherichia coli (strain K12).
   1329..4574    +  CDS            cas9: CAS9_NEIMA - Experimental evidence at protein level: Swiss-Prot protein existence level 1. CRISPR (clustered regularly interspaced short palindromic repeat) is an adaptive immune system that provides protection against mobile genetic elements (viruses, transposable elements and conjugative plasmids). CRISPR clusters contain spacers, sequences complementary to antecedent mobile elements, and target invading nucleic acids. CRISPR clusters are transcribed and processed into CRISPR RNA (crRNA). In type II CRISPR systems correct processing of pre-crRNA requires a trans- encoded small RNA (tracrRNA)
   4686..4910    +  polyA_signal   bGH poly(A) signal: bovine growth hormone polyadenylation signal
   4914..4935    +  promoter       SV40 promoter (fragment): SV40 enhancer and early promoter
   4940..4956    +  misc_feature   MCS (fragment): pBluescript multiple cloning site
   5005..5021    -  protein_bind   lac operator: The lac repressor binds to the lac operator to inhibit transcription in E. coli. This inhibition can be relieved by adding lactose or isopropyl-β-D-thiogalactopyranoside (IPTG). lac repressor encoded by lacI
   5029..5059    -  promoter       lac promoter: promoter for the E. coli lac operon
   5074..5095    -  protein_bind   CAP binding site: CAP binding activates transcription in the presence of cAMP. E. coli catabolite activator protein
   5108..5200    -  CDS            lacI (fragment): lac repressor; lacI; The lac repressor binds to the lac operator to inhibit transcription in E. coli. This inhibition can be relieved by adding lactose or isopropyl-β-D-thiogalactopyranoside (IPTG).
   5383..5971    -  rep_origin     ori: high-copy-number ColE1/pMB1/pBR322/pUC origin of replication
   6142..7002    -  CDS            AmpR: β-lactamase; bla; confers resistance to ampicillin, carbenicillin, and related antibiotics
   7003..7107    -  promoter       AmpR promoter: bla
   7178..7222    -  misc_feature   bom (fragment): basis of mobility region from pBR322
   7377..364     +  enhancer       CMV enhancer (across the origin): human cytomegalovirus immediate early enhancer
>Addgene plasmid #201503 | pEJS2156_Nme2-ABE8e-nt | addgene full sequence | sequence record 394768 | Addgene NGS Result
TAGTTATTAATAGTAATCAATTACGGGGTCATTAGTTCATAGCCCATATATGGAGTTCCGCGTTACATAA
CTTACGGTAAATGGCCCGCCTGGCTGACCGCCCAACGACCCCCGCCCATTGACGTCAATAATGACGTATG
TTCCCATAGTAACGCCAATAGGGACTTTCCATTGACGTCAATGGGTGGAGTATTTACGGTAAACTGCCCA
CTTGGCAGTACATCAAGTGTATCATATGCCAAGTACGCCCCCTATTGACGTCAATGACGGTAAATGGCCC
GCCTGGCATTATGCCCAGTACATGACCTTATGGGACTTTCCTACTTGGCAGTACATCTACGTATTAGTCA
TCGCTATTACCATGGTGATGCGGTTTTGGCAGTACATCAATGGGCGTGGATAGCGGTTTGACTCACGGGG
ATTTCCAAGTCTCCACCCCATTGACGTCAATGGGAGTTTGTTTTGGCACCAAAATCAACGGGACTTTCCA
AAATGTCGTAACAACTCCGCCCCATTGACGCAAATGGGCGGTAGGCGTGTACGGTGGGAGGTCTATATAA
GCAGAGCTGGTTTAGTGAACCGTCAGATCCGCTAGAGATCCGCGGCCGCTAATACGACTCACTATAGGGA
GAGCCGCCACCATGAAACGGACAGCCGACGGAAGCGAGTTCGAGTCACCAAAGAAGAAGCGGAAAGTCGG
CGGTAGCGGCGGAGGCAGCGGTGGCGGCAGCGGCTCTGAGGTGGAGTTTTCCCACGAGTACTGGATGAGA
CATGCCCTGACCCTGGCCAAGAGGGCACGCGATGAGAGGGAGGTGCCTGTGGGAGCCGTGCTGGTGCTGA
ACAATAGAGTGATCGGCGAGGGCTGGAACAGAGCCATCGGCCTGCACGACCCAACAGCCCATGCCGAAAT
TATGGCCCTGAGACAGGGCGGCCTGGTCATGCAGAACTACAGACTGATTGACGCCACCCTGTACGTGACA
TTCGAGCCTTGCGTGATGTGCGCCGGCGCCATGATCCACTCTAGGATCGGCCGCGTGGTGTTTGGCGTGA
GGAACAGCAAACGGGGCGCCGCAGGCTCCCTGATGAACGTGCTGAACTACCCCGGCATGAATCACCGCGT
CGAAATTACCGAGGGAATCCTGGCAGATGAATGTGCCGCCCTGCTGTGCGACTTCTACCGGATGCCTAGA
CAGGTGTTCAATGCTCAGAAGAAGGCCCAGAGCTCCATCAACTCCGGAGGATCTAGCGGAGGCTCCTCTG
GCTCTGAGACACCTGGCACAAGCGAGAGCGCAACACCTGAAAGCAGCGGGGGCAGCAGCGGGGGGTCAAT
GGCCGCCTTCAAGCCTAACCCAATCAATTACATCCTGGGACTGGCCATCGGAATCGCATCCGTGGGATGG
GCTATGGTGGAGATCGACGAGGAGGAGAATCCTATCCGGCTGATCGATCTGGGCGTGAGAGTGTTTGAGA
GGGCCGAGGTGCCAAAGACCGGCGATTCTCTGGCTATGGCCCGGAGACTGGCACGGAGCGTGAGGCGCCT
GACACGGAGAAGGGCACACAGGCTGCTGAGGGCACGCCGGCTGCTGAAGAGAGAGGGCGTGCTGCAGGCA
GCAGACTTCGATGAGAATGGCCTGATCAAGAGCCTGCCAAACACCCCCTGGCAGCTGAGAGCAGCCGCCC
TGGACAGGAAGCTGACACCACTGGAGTGGTCTGCCGTGCTGCTGCACCTGATCAAGCACCGCGGCTACCT
GAGCCAGCGGAAGAACGAGGGAGAGACAGCAGACAAGGAGCTGGGCGCCCTGCTGAAGGGAGTGGCCAAC
AATGCCCACGCCCTGCAGACCGGCGATTTCAGGACACCTGCCGAGCTGGCCCTGAATAAGTTTGAGAAGG
AGTCCGGCCACATCAGAAACCAGAGGGGCGACTATAGCCACACCTTCTCCCGCAAGGATCTGCAGGCCGA
GCTGATCCTGCTGTTCGAGAAGCAGAAGGAGTTTGGCAATCCACACGTGAGCGGAGGCCTGAAGGAGGGA
ATCGAGACCCTGCTGATGACACAGAGGCCTGCCCTGTCCGGCGACGCAGTGCAGAAGATGCTGGGACACT
GCACCTTCGAGCCTGCAGAGCCAAAGGCCGCCAAGAACACCTACACAGCCGAGCGGTTTATCTGGCTGAC
AAAGCTGAACAATCTGAGAATCCTGGAGCAGGGATCCGAGAGGCCACTGACCGACACAGAGAGGGCCACC
CTGATGGATGAGCCTTACCGGAAGTCTAAGCTGACATATGCCCAGGCCAGAAAGCTGCTGGGCCTGGAGG
ACACCGCCTTCTTTAAGGGCCTGAGATACGGCAAGGATAATGCCGAGGCCTCCACACTGATGGAGATGAA
GGCCTATCACGCCATCTCTCGCGCCCTGGAGAAGGAGGGCCTGAAGGACAAGAAGTCCCCCCTGAACCTG
AGCTCCGAGCTGCAGGATGAGATCGGCACCGCCTTCTCTCTGTTTAAGACCGACGAGGATATCACAGGCC
GCCTGAAGGACAGGGTGCAGCCTGAGATCCTGGAGGCCCTGCTGAAGCACATCTCTTTCGATAAGTTTGT
GCAGATCAGCCTGAAGGCCCTGAGAAGGATCGTGCCACTGATGGAGCAGGGCAAGCGGTACGACGAGGCC
TGCGCCGAGATCTACGGCGATCACTATGGCAAGAAGAACACAGAGGAGAAGATCTATCTGCCCCCTATCC
CTGCCGACGAGATCAGAAATCCTGTGGTGCTGAGGGCCCTGTCCCAGGCAAGAAAAGTGATCAACGGAGT
GGTGCGCCGGTACGGATCTCCAGCCCGGATCCACATCGAGACCGCCAGAGAAGTGGGCAAGAGCTTCAAG
GACCGGAAGGAGATCGAGAAGAGACAGGAGGAGAATCGCAAGGATCGGGAGAAGGCCGCCGCCAAGTTTA
GGGAGTACTTCCCTAACTTTGTGGGCGAGCCAAAGTCTAAGGACATCCTGAAGCTGCGCCTGTACGAGCA
GCAGCACGGCAAGTGTCTGTATAGCGGCAAGGAGATCAATCTGGTGCGGCTGAACGAGAAGGGCTATGTG
GAGATCGATCACGCCCTGCCTTTCTCCAGAACCTGGGACGATTCTTTTAACAATAAGGTGCTGGTGCTGG
GCAGCGAGAACCAGAATAAGGGCAATCAGACACCATACGAGTATTTCAATGGCAAGGACAACTCCAGGGA
GTGGCAGGAGTTCAAGGCCCGCGTGGAGACCTCTAGATTTCCCAGGAGCAAGAAGCAGCGGATCCTGCTG
CAGAAGTTCGACGAGGATGGCTTTAAGGAGTGCAACCTGAATGACACCAGATACGTGAACCGGTTCCTGT
GCCAGTTTGTGGCCGATCACATCCTGCTGACCGGCAAGGGCAAGAGAAGGGTGTTCGCCTCTAATGGCCA
GATCACAAACCTGCTGAGGGGATTTTGGGGACTGAGGAAGGTGCGGGCAGAGAATGACAGACACCACGCA
CTGGATGCAGTGGTGGTGGCATGCAGCACCGTGGCAATGCAGCAGAAGATCACAAGATTCGTGAGGTATA
AGGAGATGAACGCCTTTGACGGCAAGACCATCGATAAGGAGACAGGCAAGGTGCTGCACCAGAAGACCCA
CTTCCCCCAGCCTTGGGAGTTCTTTGCCCAGGAAGTGATGATCCGGGTGTTCGGCAAGCCAGACGGCAAG
CCTGAGTTTGAGGAGGCCGATACCCCAGAGAAGCTGAGGACACTGCTGGCAGAGAAGCTGTCTAGCAGGC
CAGAGGCAGTGCACGAGTACGTGACCCCACTGTTCGTGTCCAGGGCACCCAATCGGAAGATGTCTGGCGC
CCACAAGGACACACTGAGAAGCGCCAAGAGGTTTGTGAAGCACAACGAGAAGATCTCCGTGAAGAGAGTG
TGGCTGACCGAGATCAAGCTGGCCGATCTGGAGAACATGGTGAATTACAAGAACGGCAGGGAGATCGAGC
TGTATGAGGCCCTGAAGGCAAGGCTGGAGGCCTACGGAGGAAATGCCAAGCAGGCCTTCGACCCAAAGGA
TAACCCCTTTTATAAGAAGGGAGGACAGCTGGTGAAGGCCGTGCGGGTGGAGAAGACCCAGGAGAGCGGC
GTGCTGCTGAATAAGAAGAACGCCTACACAATCGCCGACAATGGCGATATGGTGAGAGTGGACGTGTTCT
GTAAGGTGGATAAGAAGGGCAAGAATCAGTACTTTATCGTGCCTATCTATGCCTGGCAGGTGGCCGAGAA
CATCCTGCCAGACATCGATTGCAAGGGCTACAGAATCGACGATAGCTATACATTCTGTTTTTCCCTGCAC
AAGTATGACCTGATCGCCTTCCAGAAGGATGAGAAGTCCAAGGTGGAGTTTGCCTACTATATCAATTGCG
ACTCCTCTAACGGCAGGTTCTACCTGGCCTGGCACGATAAGGGCAGCAAGGAGCAGCAGTTTCGCATCTC
CACCCAGAATCTGGTGCTGATCCAGAAGTATCAGGTGAACGAGCTGGGCAAGGAGATCAGGCCATGTCGG
CTGAAGAAGCGCCCACCCGTGCGGGAGGATAAAAGAACCGCCGACGGCAGCGAATTCGAGCCCAAGAAGA
AGAGGAAAGTCTAACCGGTCATCATCACCATCACCATTGAGTTTAAACCCGCTGATCAGCCTCGACTGTG
CCTTCTAGTTGCCAGCCATCTGTTGTTTGCCCCTCCCCCGTGCCTTCCTTGACCCTGGAAGGTGCCACTC
CCACTGTCCTTTCCTAATAAAATGAGGAAATTGCATCGCATTGTCTGAGTAGGTGTCATTCTATTCTGGG
GGGTGGGGTGGGGCAGGACAGCAAGGGGGAGGATTGGGAAGACAATAGCAGGCATGCTGGGGATGCGGTG
GGCTCTATGGCTTCTGAGGCGGAAAGAACCAGCTGGGGCTCGATACCGTCGACCTCTAGCTAGAGCTTGG
CGTAATCATGGTCATAGCTGTTTCCTGTGTGAAATTGTTATCCGCTCACAATTCCACACAACATACGAGC
CGGAAGCATAAAGTGTAAAGCCTAGGGTGCCTAATGAGTGAGCTAACTCACATTAATTGCGTTGCGCTCA
CTGCCCGCTTTCCAGTCGGGAAACCTGTCGTGCCAGCTGCATTAATGAATCGGCCAACGCGCGGGGAGAG
GCGGTTTGCGTATTGGGCGCACTTCCGCTTCCTCGCTCACTGACTCGCTGCGCTCGGTCGTTCGGCTGCG
GCGAGCGGTATCAGCTCACTCAAAGGCGGTAATACGGTTATCCACAGAATCAGGGGATAACGCAGGAAAG
AACATGTGAGCAAAAGGCCAGCAAAAGGCCAGGAACCGTAAAAAGGCCGCGTTGCTGGCGTTTTTCCATA
GGCTCCGCCCCCCTGACGAGCATCACAAAAATCGACGCTCAAGTCAGAGGTGGCGAAACCCGACAGGACT
ATAAAGATACCAGGCGTTTCCCCCTGGAAGCTCCCTCGTGCGCTCTCCTGTTCCGACCCTGCCGCTTACC
GGATACCTGTCCGCCTTTCTCCCTTCGGGAAGCGTGGCGCTTTCTCATAGCTCACGCTGTAGGTATCTCA
GTTCGGTGTAGGTCGTTCGCTCCAAGCTGGGCTGTGTGCACGAACCCCCCGTTCAGCCCGACCGCTGCGC
CTTATCCGGTAACTATCGTCTTGAGTCCAACCCGGTAAGACACGACTTATCGCCACTGGCAGCAGCCACT
GGTAACAGGATTAGCAGAGCGAGGTATGTAGGCGGTGCTACAGAGTTCTTGAAGTGGTGGCCTAACTACG
GCTACACTAGAAGAACAGTATTTGGTATCTGCGCTCTGCTGAAGCCAGTTACCTTCGGAAAAAGAGTTGG
TAGCTCTTGATCCGGCAAACAAACCACCGCTGGTAGCGGTGGTTTTTTTGTTTGCAAGCAGCAGATTACG
CGCAGAAAAAAAGGATCTCAAGAAGATCCTTTGATCTTTTCTACGGGGTCTGACACTCAGTGGAACGAAA
ACTCACGTTAAGGGATTTTGGTCATGAGATTATCAAAAAGGATCTTCACCTAGATCCTTTTAAATTAAAA
ATGAAGTTTTAAATCAATCTAAAGTATATATGAGTAAACTTGGTCTGACAGTTACCAATGCTTAATCAGT
GAGGCACCTATCTCAGCGATCTGTCTATTTCGTTCATCCATAGTTGCCTGACTCCCCGTCGTGTAGATAA
CTACGATACGGGAGGGCTTACCATCTGGCCCCAGTGCTGCAATGATACCGCGGGACCCACGCTCACCGGC
TCCAGATTTATCAGCAATAAACCAGCCAGCCGGAAGGGCCGAGCGCAGAAGTGGTCCTGCAACTTTATCC
GCCTCCATCCAGTCTATTAATTGTTGCCGGGAAGCTAGAGTAAGTAGTTCGCCAGTTAATAGTTTGCGCA
ACGTTGTTGCCATTGCTACAGGCATCGTGGTGTCACGCTCGTCGTTTGGTATGGCTTCATTCAGCTCCGG
TTCCCAACGATCAAGGCGAGTTACATGATCCCCCATGTTGTGCAAAAAAGCGGTTAGCTCCTTCGGTCCT
CCGATCGTTGTCAGAAGTAAGTTGGCCGCAGTGTTATCACTCATGGTTATGGCAGCACTGCATAATTCTC
TTACTGTCATGCCATCCGTAAGATGCTTTTCTGTGACTGGTGAGTACTCAACCAAGTCATTCTGAGAATA
GTGTATGCGGCGACCGAGTTGCTCTTGCCCGGCGTCAATACGGGATAATACCGCGCCACATAGCAGAACT
TTAAAAGTGCTCATCATTGGAAAACGTTCTTCGGGGCGAAAACTCTCAAGGATCTTACCGCTGTTGAGAT
CCAGTTCGATGTAACCCACTCGTGCACCCAACTGATCTTCAGCATCTTTTACTTTCACCAGCGTTTCTGG
GTGAGCAAAAACAGGAAGGCAAAATGCCGCAAAAAAGGGAATAAGGGCGACACGGAAATGTTGAATACTC
ATACTCTTCCTTTTTCAATATTATTGAAGCATTTATCAGGGTTATTGTCTCATGAGCGGATACATATTTG
AATGTATTTAGAAAAATAAACAAATAGGGGTTCCGCGCACATTTCCCCGAAAAGTGCCACCTGACGTCGA
CGGATCGGGAGATCGATCTCCCGATCCCCTAGGGTCGACTCTCAGTACAATCTGCTCTGATGCCGCATAG
TTAAACCAGTATCTGCTCCCTGCTTGTGTGTTGGAGGTCGCTGAGTAGTGCGCGAGCAAAATTTAAGCTA
CAACAAGGCAAGGCTTGACCGACAATTGCATGAAGAATCTGCTTAGGGTTAGGCGTTTTGCGCTGCTTCG
CGATGTACGGGCCAGATATACGCGTTGACATTGATTATTGAC
